>Addgene plasmid #26957 | CACNA1F_L (OZ507) | depositor full sequence | sequence record 12767 | Author sequence
GAATTCCGGGCTTTACACTTTATGCTTCCGGCTCGTATAATGTGTCGACTTGTGAGCGGATAACAATTTC
ACACAGGAAACAGCTATGCCTCAACAGCAGCAAATGCAACCTCCCAATTCAAGTGCGGACAACAACCCTT
TGCAACAGCAATCATCACAAAATACCGTACCAAACGTCCTCAACCAAATTAACCAAATCTTTTCTCCAGA
GGAGCAACGCAGCTTATTACAAGAAGCCATCGAAACCTGCAAGAATTTTGAAAAAACACAATTGGGTAGT
ACGATGACGGAACCTGTCAAGCAAAGTTTTATTAGGAAATACATTGTGCAAAAGGCCCTGAGAAAAATCC
AAGCTTTGGCGGCCGCTGACTACAAAGACGATGATGACAAATCTAGACCCGGGGAGCGCCCCTTCCAGTG
TCGCATTTGCATGCGGAACTTTTCGNNNNNNNNNNNNCTTNNNNNNCATACCCGTACTCATACCGGTGAA
AAACCGTTTCAGTGTCGGATCTGTATGCGAAATTTCTCCNNNNNNNNNNNNTTGNNNNNNCATCTACGTA
CGCACACCGGCGAGAAGCCATTCCAATGCCGAATATGCATGCGCAACTTCAGTNNNNNNNNNNNNCTGNN
NNNNCACCTAAAAACCCACCTGAGGGGATCCTCTGCACAGTAGTAACTAGAGACTAGAAAAAGGCCGACA
AGTCCCGCTCCGCTGAAGATCCTGGCGTAATAGCGAAGAGGCCCGCACCGATCGCCCTTCCCAACAGTTG
CGCAGCCTGAATGGCGAATGGG
[124 nt withheld, positions 793-916]
C
[91 nt withheld, positions 918-1008]
A
[49 nt withheld, positions 1010-1058]
CCTTTGACGTTGGAGTCCACGTTCTTT
[37 nt withheld, positions 1086-1122]
ACCCTATCTCGGTCTATTCTTTTGATTTATAAGGGATTTTGCCGATTTCGGCCTATTGGTTAAAAAATGA
GCTGATTTAACAAAAATTTAACGCGAATTTTAACAAAATCTAGCGCTGAGGTCTGCCTCGTGAAGAAGGT
GTTGCTGACTCATACCAGGCCTGAATCGCCCCATCATCCAGCCAGAAAGTGAGGGAGCCACGGTTGATGA
GAGCTTTGTTGTAGGTGGACCAGTTGGTGATTTTGAACTTTTGCTTTGCCACGGAACGGTCTGCGTTGTC
GGGAAGATGCGTGATCTGATCCTTCAACTCAGCAAAAGTTCGATTTATTCAACAAAGCCACGTTGTGTCT
CAAAATCTCTGATGTTACATTGCACAAGATAAAAATATATCATCATGAACAATAAAACTGTCTGCTTACA
TAAACAGTAATACAAGGGGTGTTATGAGCCATATTCAACGGGAAACGTCTTGCTCGAGGCCGCGATTAAA
TTCCAACATGGATGCTGATTTATATGGGTATAAATGGGCTCGCGATAATGTCGGGCAATCAGGTGCGACA
ATCTATCGATTGTATGGGAAGCCCGATGCGCCAGAGTTGTTTCTGAAACATGGCAAAGGTAGCGTTGCCA
ATGATGTTACAGATGAGATGGTCAGACTAAACTGGCTGACGGAATTTATGCCTCTTCCGACCATCAAGCA
TTTTATCCGTACTCCTGATGATGCATGGTTACTCACCACTGCGATCCCCGGGAAAACAGCATTCCAGGTA
TTAGAAGAATATCCTGATTCAGGTGAAAATATTGTTGATGCGCTGGCAGTGTTCCTGCGCCGGTTGCATT
CGATTCCTGTTTGTAATTGTCCTTTTAACAGCGATCGCGTATTTCGTCTCGCTCAGGCGCAATCACGAAT
GAATAACGGTTTGGTTGATGCGAGTGATTTTGATGACGAGCGTAATGGCTGGCCTGTTGAACAAGTCTGG
AAAGAAATGCATAAGCTTTTGCCATTCTCACCGGATTCAGTCGTCACTCATGGTGATTTCTCACTTGATA
ACCTTATTTTTGACGAGGGGAAATTAATAGGTTGTATTGATGTTGGACGAGTCGGAATCGCAGACCGATA
CCAGGATCTTGCCATCCTATGGAACTGCCTCGGTGAGTTTTCTCCTTCATTACAGAAACGGCTTTTTCAA
AAATATGGTATTGATAATCCTGATATGAATAAATTGCAGTTTCATTTGATGCTCGATGAGTTTTTCTAAT
CAGAATTGGTTAATTGGTTGTAACACTGGCAGAGCATTACGCTGACTTGACGGGACGGCGGCTTTGTTGA
ATAAATCGAACTTTTGCTGAGTTGAAGGATCAGATCACGCATCTTCCCGACAACGCAGACCGTTCCGTGG
CAAAGCAAAAGTTCAAAATCACCAACTGGTCCACCTACAACAAAGCTCTCATCAACCGTGGCTCCCTCAC
TTTCTGGCTGGATGATGGGGCGATTCAGGCCTGGTATGAGTCAGCAACACCTTCTTCACGAGGCAGACCT
CAGCGCTCAAAGATGCAGGGGTAAAAGCTAACCGCATCTTTACCGACAAGGCATCCGGCAGTTCAACAGA
TCGGGAAGGGCTGGATTTGCTGAGGATGAAGGTGGAGGAAGGTGATGTCATTCTGGTGAAGAAGCTCGAC
CGTCTTGGCCGCGACACCGCCGACATGATCCAACTGATAAAAGAGTTTGATGCTCAGGGTGTAGCGGTTC
GGTTTATTGACGACGGGATCAGTACCGACGGTGATATGGGGCAAATGGTGGTCACCATCCTGTCGGCTGT
GGCACAGGCTGAACGCCGGAGGATCAGCCATGGATCATTTATTCTGCCTCCCAGAGCCTGATAAAAACGG
TTAGCGCTTCGTTAATACAGATGTAGGTGTTCCACAGGGTAGCCAGCAGCATCCTGCGATGCAGATCCTA
GGTCAAAATAATCCTGTTAACAATGCTTTTATATCCTGTAAAGAATCCATTTTCAAAATCATGTCAAGGT
CCTCCCGAGGAAAAATCAGTAGAAATAGCTGTTCCAGTCTTTCTAGCCTTGATTCTGCGGCCGCCTCTGG
TTTCTCTTCTTTCACTTCAGGCTGACGTACATCACGTAAGTCAACGAAAGCTTCCAGTTGTTCAGCCAGA
ATGGTTGCCGCACGACGAATCGCCTCTTCAGGATCGATTGTGCCGTTGGTTTCCATTTCGATGACCAGCT
TGTCCAGGTCGGTACGCTGTTCTACACGCGCTGCTTCAACATTGTAGGCAATACGCTCCACAGGGCTGTA
GCATGCGTCGACCAGCAGACGGCCGATTGGGCGCTCATCTTCTTCCGAATGAATTCGGGTAGAAGCCGGC
ACATAACCACGACCGCGCTGAACTTTGATACGCATGCTAATAGACGCGTTCTCATCGGTCAGGTGGCAGA
TCACGTGCTGCGGCTTGACGATTTCGACATCACCGTCGTGGGTGATATCGGCTGCAGTCACAGGGCCAAT
GCCAGATTTATTCAAGGTAAGAATAACTTCATCTTTGCCCTGAACTCTCACCGCCAGCCCTTTCAGGTTG
AGCAGGATTTCCAGGATATCTTCCTGAACGCCTTCTTTGGTGCTGTACTCATGTAGTACACCATCAATCT
CAACCTCGGTCACCGCGCAACCCGGCATCGATGAGAGCAGAATACGGCGCAGTGCGTTACCCAGAGTATG
GCCAAAGCCACGCTCTAAAGGCTCAAGGGTCACCTTGGCGTGCGTCGAACTCACTTGCTCGATATCAACC
AGGCGCGGTTTTAGAAACTCTGTCACAGAACCCTGCATTGTGTCCTCTCTTTGGTCTAGCTAGAGTTCCA
GTGAATCCGTAATCATGGTCATAGCTGTTTCCTGTGTGAAATTGTTATCCGCTCACAATTCCACACATTA
TACGAGCCGGAAGCATAAAGTGTAAAGCCTCTCTAGCTAGATTGAGTTAATCTCCATGTAGCGTTACAAG
ATCTGAAGGGGTTCGAATTCTATTTTTTTGATGGGAAGGCACTTATTTTTGATCGTTCGCTCAAAGAAGC
ATCGAACGCTGGGTTTTAGATAAAAAAATTGAGAGAAAACAGGATGCTTCCATCGGATTCATCTTAGATA
AAGTGAGATTATATAGTGAAATCCGATTTGATTTTTTATTGCTTCTGGTTATCCAAAGGGCCTCGTGATA
CGCCTATTTTTATAGGTTAATGTCATGACCAAAATCCCTTAACGTGAGTTTTCGTTCCACTGAGCGTCAG
ACCCCGTAGAAAAGATCAAAGGATCTTCTTGAGATCCTTTTTTTCTGCGCGTAATCTGCTGCTTGCAAAC
AAAAAAACCACCGCTACCAGCGGTGGTTTGTTTGCCGGATCAAGAGCTACCAACTCTTTTTCCGAAGGTA
ACTGGCTTCAGCAGAGCGCAGATACCAAATACTGTCCTTCTAGTGTAGCCGTAGTTAGGCCACCACTTCA
AGAACTCTGTAGCACCGCCTACATACCTCGCTCTGCTAATCCTGTTACCAGTGGCTGCTGCCAGTGGCGA
TAAGTCGTGTCTTACCGGGTTGGACTCAAGACGATAGTTACCGGATAAGGCGCAGCGGTCGGGCTGAACG
GGGGGTTCGTGCACACAGCCCAGCTTGGAGCGAACGACCTACACCGAACTGAGATACCTACAGCGTGAGC
TATGAGAAAGCGCCACGCTTCCCGAAGGGAGAAAGGCGGACAGGTATCCGGTAAGCGGCAGGGTCGGAAC
AGGAGAGCGCACGAGGGAGCTTCCAGGGGGAAACGCCTGGTATCTTTATAGTCCTGTCGGGTTTCGCCAC
CTCTGACTTGAGCGTCGATTTTTGTGATGCTCGTCAGGGGGGCGGAGCCTATGGAAAAACGCCAGCAACG
CGGCCTTTTTACGGTTCCTGGCCTTTTGCTGGCCTTTTGCTCACATGTTCTTTCCTGCGTTATCCCCTGA
TTCTGTGGATAACCGTATTACCGCCTTTGAGTGAGCTGATACCGCTCGCCGCAGCCGAACGACCGAGCGC
AGCGAGTCAGTGAGCGAGGAAGCGGAAGAGCGCCTGATGCGGTATTTTCTCCTTACGCATCTGTGCGGTA
TTTCACACCGCATATGGTGCACTCTCAGTACAATCTGCTCTGATGCCGCATAGTTAAGCCAGTATACACT
CCGCTATCGCTACGTGACTGGGTCATGGCTGCGCCCCGACACCCGCCAACACCCGCTGACGCGCCCTGAC
GGGCTTGTCTGCTCCCGGCATCCGCTTACAGACAAGCTGTGACCGTCTCCGGGAGCTGCATGTGTCAGAG
GTTTTCACCGTCATCACCGAAACGCGCGAGGCAGCTGCGGTAAAGCTCATCAGCGTGGTCGTGAAGCGAT
TCACAGATGTCTGCCTGTTCATCCGCGTCCAGCTCGTTGAGTTTCTCCAGAAGCGTTAATGTCTGGCTTC
TGATAAAGCGGGCCATGTTAAGGGCGGTTTTTTCCTGTTTGGTCACTGATGCCTCCGTGTAAGGGGGATT
TCTGTTCATGGGGGTAATGATACCGATGAAACGAGAGAGGATGCTCACGATACGGGTTACTGATGATGAA
CATGCCCGGTTACTGGAACGG
Features (pLannotate 1.2.2; 19 found; start..end, strand, type, name):
     12..42      +  promoter       lac UV5 promoter: E. coli lac promoter with an "up" mutation
     50..66      +  protein_bind   lac operator: The lac repressor binds to the lac operator to inhibit transcription in E. coli. This inhibition can be relieved by adding lactose or isopropyl-β-D-thiogalactopyranoside (IPTG). lac repressor encoded by lacI
    152..403     +  CDS            GAL11 (fragment): MED15_YEAST - Also known as ABE1 From Saccharomyces cerevisiae (strain ATCC 204508 / S288c) (Baker's yeast).
    722..788     +  CDS            lacZα (fragment): LacZα fragment of β-galactosidase; lacZ fragment
    793..1221    +  rep_origin     f1 ori (sequence partly withheld): f1 bacteriophage origin of replication; arrow indicates direction of (+) strand synthesis
   1235..1381    -  CDS            TRA2_ECOLX (fragment): Protein predicted: Swiss-Prot protein existence level 4. Required for transposition of transposon Tn903. From Escherichia coli.
   1566..2381    +  CDS            KanR: aminoglycoside phosphotransferase; aph(3')-Ia; confers resistance to kanamycin in bacteria or G418 (Geneticin®) in eukaryotes
   2522..2668    +  CDS            TRA2_ECOLX (fragment): Protein predicted: Swiss-Prot protein existence level 4. Required for transposition of transposon Tn903. From Escherichia coli.
   2656..2967    +  CDS            tnpR (fragment): TNR3_ECOLX - Experimental evidence at protein level: Swiss-Prot protein existence level 1. Resolvase catalyzes the resolution (a site-specific recombination) of the cointegrated replicon to yield the final transposition products. From Escherichia coli.
   3014..3079    -  CDS            YPB2_ECOLX (fragment): Protein predicted: Swiss-Prot protein existence level 4. From Escherichia coli.
   3088..3207    -  CDS            GAL4 DNA binding domain (fragment): DNA binding domain of the GAL4 transcriptional activator; Saccharomyces cerevisiae GAL4 (truncated)
   3217..3960    -  CDS            rpoA (fragment): RPOA_ECO24 - Experimental evidence at protein level: Swiss-Prot protein existence level 1. DNA-dependent RNA polymerase catalyzes the transcription of DNA into RNA using the four ribonucleoside triphosphates as substrates. From Escherichia coli O139:H28 (strain E24377A / ETEC).
   3990..4014    -  CDS            lacZα (fragment): LacZα fragment of β-galactosidase; lacZ fragment
   4034..4050    -  protein_bind   lac operator: The lac repressor binds to the lac operator to inhibit transcription in E. coli. This inhibition can be relieved by adding lactose or isopropyl-β-D-thiogalactopyranoside (IPTG). lac repressor encoded by lacI
   4058..4088    -  promoter       lac UV5 promoter: E. coli lac promoter with an "up" mutation
   4441..5029    +  rep_origin     ori: high-copy-number ColE1/pMB1/pBR322/pUC origin of replication
   5215..5355    -  misc_feature   bom: basis of mobility region from pBR322
   5457..5648    -  CDS            rop: Rop protein, which maintains plasmids at low copy number; rop
   5689..5763    +  CDS            mbeC (fragment): MBEC_ECOLX - Experimental evidence at protein level: Swiss-Prot protein existence level 1. Required for efficient mobilization of ColE1 plasmid and is thus essential to promote the specific transfer of the plasmid during conjugation. Probably functions by inducing DNA bending, helping the MbeA relaxase to melt the DNA around the nic site and cleave the phosphodiester bond. Binds specifically double-stranded DNA (dsDNA) containing the ColE1 oriT but does not recognize the inverted repeat (IR). From Escherichia coli.
