[The description below was written by a language model from this plasmid's Addgene catalogue record and pLannotate feature annotations shown in this document.]
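Description:
CACNA1F_L (OZ507) is a bacterial plasmid carrying an engineered zinc finger array, the "left" half-site binder of an intended zinc finger nuclease (ZFN) pair directed at the zebrafish cacna1f gene (voltage-dependent calcium channel alpha 1F subunit). The roughly 270 bp array sits between XbaI and BamHI sites in the MG414 backbone. The plasmid does not contain any cacna1f sequence. The feature table is consistent with a bacterial two-hybrid expression vector. One lac UV5 promoter/lac operator unit drives a reading frame beginning with a yeast GAL11 fragment, and the unannotated stretch downstream of that fragment is presumably where the zinc finger array lies, although the annotation does not mark it. A second, oppositely oriented lac UV5/operator unit drives an E. coli RNA polymerase alpha subunit (rpoA) fragment joined to a GAL4 fragment. In such systems, binding of the zinc finger fusion to a target site recruits polymerase through the Gal11–Gal4 interaction and activates a reporter.

The plasmid is kanamycin-selected (aph(3')-Ia flanked by Tn903 remnants) and replicates from a ColE1/pMB1-type origin with rop and bom, matching its low-copy listing. An f1 origin is also present. Because both cassettes are under lac operator control, a lacIq host supplying lac repressor is required.

The array gave 3.89-fold activation on its nine-base-pair half-site in the two-hybrid assay, but it has not been tested as a nuclease. To use it, the insert must be subcloned into a separate FokI fusion expression vector and paired with the complementary CACNA1F_R (OZ508) array to introduce targeted mutations in zebrafish.
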