Addgene plasmid #26957: CACNA1F_L (OZ507)
Depositing lab: Keith Joung. Depositing organization: Massachusetts General Hospital. Publication: Rapid "open-source" engineering of customized zinc-finger nucleases for highly efficient gene modification. Maeder ML, Thibodeau-Beganny S, Osiak A, Wright DA, Anthony RM, Eichtinger M, Jiang T, Foley JE, Winfrey RJ, Townsend JA, Unger-Wallace E, Sander JD, Muller-Lerch F, Fu F, Pearlberg J, Goebel C, Dassie JP, Pruett-Miller SM, Porteus MH, Sgroi DC, Iafrate AJ, Dobbs D, McCray PB, Cathomen T, Voytas DF, Joung JK. Mol Cell. 2008 Jul 25. 31(2):294-301. 10.1016/j.molcel.2008.06.016 PubMed 18657511.
Backbone
  Vector backbone: MG414
  Backbone size w/o insert (bp): 5493
  Vector type: Zebrafish Targeting
Growth in bacteria
  Bacterial resistance: Kanamycin, 50 μg/mL
  Growth temperature: 37°C
  Growth strain: XL1 Blue
  Growth instructions: Requires a bacterial strain such as XL1 Blue, that expresses the lacIq allele of lac repressor
  Copy number: Low Copy
Gene/Insert
  Gene/Insert name: Zinc finger array targeting cacna1f (alt names: calcium channel, voltage-dependent, alpha 1F subunit; OZ507)
  Species: D. rerio (zebrafish)
  Insert size (bp): 270
  GenBank ID: ENSDARG00000023683
  Entrez Gene: cacna1f
  Cloning method: Restriction Enzyme; 5′ cloning site XbaI (not destroyed); 3′ cloning site BamHI (not destroyed)
  Sequencing primers: 5′ OK.61 GGGTAGTACGATGACGGAACCTGTC
Terms and licenses: Academic/Nonprofit Terms; Industry Terms: Not Available to Industry
Depositor comments: This plasmid encodes a zinc finger array targeting half of a target sequence in the zebrafish gene CACNA1F (see below). Please note that this plasmid does NOT contain the CACNA1F sequence. Users must order the complementary plasmid CACNA1F_R (OZ508) [Addgene plasmid 27183] in order to create a zinc finger nuclease (ZFN) pair to introduce targeted mutations into this specific zebrafish gene. Users will also need to clone the zinc finger (ZF) insert of this plasmid into a zinc finger nuclease (ZFN) vector to express a FOKI fusion product. Examples of possible ZFN expression vectors that can be used are: pST1374 (Addgene plasmid 13426), pMLM290 (Addgene plasmid 21872), pMLM292 (Addgene plasmid 21873), pMLM800 (Addgene plasmid 27202) and pMLM802 (Addgene plasmid 27203). This zinc finger array was tested for binding activity to the sequence 5'-GAGGTCACG-3' in a bacterial two hybrid assay, and resulted in 3.89 fold activation. However, this array has not yet been tested for activity as a zinc finger nuclease (i.e. for its ability to induce mutations at the intended locus). Scientists using this zinc finger array in a publication should notify and acknowledge NIH grant number R01 GM088040 in the publication. Other Articles: "Oligomerized pool engineering (OPEN): an 'open-source' protocol for making customized zinc-finger arrays." Maeder ML et al. (Nat Protoc. 2009 Sept 17. 4(10):1471-1501. Pubmed ID: 19798082 "Targeted mutagenesis in zebrafish using customized zinc-finger nucleases." Foley JE et al. (Nat Protoc. 2009 Dec 3. 4(12):1855-1867. Pubmed ID: 20010934
How to cite: CACNA1F_L (OZ507) was a gift from Keith Joung (Addgene plasmid # 26957 ; http://n2t.net/addgene:26957 ; RRID:Addgene_26957)
