>Addgene plasmid #26957 | CACNA1F_L (OZ507) | addgene partial sequence | sequence record 33632 | 26957 with OK.61 (5' GGGTAGTACGATGACGGAACCTGTC 3')
AAAGGCCCTGAGAAAAATCCAAGCTTTGGCGGCCGCTGACTACAAAGACGATGATGACAAATCTAGACCC
GGGGAGCGCCCCTTCCAGTGTCGCATTTGCATGCGGAACTTTTCGAAGCAGCACGACCTTGTCGTCCATA
CCCGTACTCATACCGGTGAAAAACCGTTTCAGTGTCGGATCTGTATGCGAAATTTCTCCGACCACAGCAG
CTTGAAGCGGCATCTACGTACGCACACCGGCGAGAAGCCATTCCAATGCCGAATATGCATGCGCAACTTC
AGTAGGAGGGACAACCTGCTCAGGCACCTAAAAACCCACCTGAGGGGATCCTCTGCACAGTAGTAACTAG
AGACTAGAAAAAGGCCGACAAGTCCCGCTCCGCTGAAGATCCTGGCGTAATAGCGAAGAGGCCCGCACCG
ATCGCCCTTCCCAACAGTTGCGCAGCCTGAATGGCGAATGGG
[124 nt withheld, positions 463-586]
C
[91 nt withheld, positions 588-678]
A
[49 nt withheld, positions 680-728]
CCTTTGACGTTGGAGTCCACGTTCTTT
[37 nt withheld, positions 756-792]
ACCCTATCTCGGTCTATTCTTTTGATTTATAAGGGATTTTGCCGATTTCGGCCTATTGGTTAAAAAATGA
GCTGATTTAACAAAAATTTAACGCGAATTTTAACAAT
